Addgene plasmid #111783: pLU-CMV-Flag-hSesn2 C399S
Purpose: Mammalian expression or 3rd generation lentivirus generation of hSesn2
Depositing lab: Jun Hee Lee. Depositing organization: University of Michigan. Publication: Janus-faced Sestrin2 controls ROS and mTOR signalling through two separate functional domains. Kim H, An S, Ro SH, Teixeira F, Park GJ, Kim C, Cho CS, Kim JS, Jakob U, Lee JH, Cho US. Nat Commun. 2015 Nov 27;6:10025. doi: 10.1038/ncomms10025. PubMed 26612684.
Backbone
  Vector backbone: pLU-CMV
  Vector type: Mammalian Expression, Lentiviral
Growth in bacteria
  Bacterial resistance: Ampicillin, 100 μg/mL
  Growth temperature: 37°C
  Growth strain: NEB Stable
  Copy number: Unknown
Gene/Insert
  Gene/Insert name: hSesn2
  Species: H. sapiens (human)
  Mutation: C399S
  Entrez Gene: SESN2 (a.k.a. HI95, SES2, SEST2)
  Tag / fusion protein: Flag (N terminal on insert)
  Cloning method: Restriction Enzyme; 5′ cloning site unknown (unknown if destroyed); 3′ cloning site unknown (unknown if destroyed)
  Sequencing primers: 5′ CMV-F
Terms and licenses: Academic/Nonprofit Terms; Industry Terms: Not Available to Industry
How to cite: pLU-CMV-Flag-hSesn2 C399S was a gift from Jun Hee Lee (Addgene plasmid # 111783 ; http://n2t.net/addgene:111783 ; RRID:Addgene_111783)
