[The description below was written by a language model from this plasmid's Addgene catalogue record and pLannotate feature annotations shown in this document.]
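Description:
pLU-CMV-Flag-hSesn2 C399S is a third-generation, self-inactivating HIV-1-based lentiviral transfer plasmid on the pLU-CMV backbone. It can be used either for direct transient expression in mammalian cells or for producing lentiviral particles that deliver the cassette. In bacteria it is maintained through a high-copy ColE1/pUC-type origin and selected with ampicillin via the β-lactamase gene. Remnants of lac, rop, bom and lacZα sequences in the backbone are cloning-vector leftovers with no evident functional role.

The viral genome is transcribed from a Rous sarcoma virus promoter fused to a truncated 5' LTR, which makes genomic RNA production Tat-independent, as is typical of third-generation systems. Downstream lie the Ψ packaging signal with a partial gag fragment, the Rev response element for Rev-dependent nuclear export, and the cPPT/CTS, which aids nuclear import of the reverse-transcribed genome. The internal expression cassette uses the CMV immediate-early enhancer and promoter to drive human Sestrin2 (SESN2) carrying an N-terminal Flag epitope and the C399S point substitution. It is followed by a WPRE to enhance transcript stability and expression. The cassette ends at a ΔU3 3' LTR, which inactivates LTR promoter activity after integration, and an SV40 polyadenylation signal and SV40 origin lie outside the LTR. No mammalian selection marker or fluorescent reporter is annotated.

The associated study concerns Sestrin2's separate functional domains controlling reactive oxygen species and mTOR signalling, so this cysteine-to-serine mutant presumably serves for comparison with the wild-type protein. The record does not state the specific functional consequence of C399S. The cloning sites used for the insert are also not recorded.
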