Features (pLannotate 1.2.2; 26 found; start..end, strand, type, name):
    110..210     +  CDS            Rev (fragment): human immunodeficiency virus 1 (HIV-1) Rev protein; rev; enhances nuclear export of unspliced and incompletely spliced viral mRNAs
    229..345     +  misc_feature   cPPT/CTS: central polypurine tract and central termination sequence of HIV-1
    368..671     +  enhancer       CMV enhancer: human cytomegalovirus immediate early enhancer
    672..875     +  promoter       CMV promoter: human cytomegalovirus (CMV) immediate early promoter
    958..978     +  CDS            3xFLAG (fragment): three tandem FLAG® epitope tags
    989..2428    +  CDS            SESN2: SESN2_HUMAN - Also known as Hi95 From Homo sapiens (Human).
   2438..3026    +  misc_feature   WPRE: woodchuck hepatitis virus posttranscriptional regulatory element
   3043..3111    +  CDS            nef (fragment): NEF_HV1Z2 - Experimental evidence at protein level: Swiss-Prot protein existence level 1. Extracellular Nef protein targets CD4(+) T-lymphocytes for apoptosis by interacting with CXCR4 surface receptors. From Human immunodeficiency virus type 1 group M subtype D (isolate Z2/CDC-Z34) (HIV-1).
   3113..3346    +  LTR            3' LTR (ΔU3): self-inactivating 3' long terminal repeat (LTR) from HIV-1
   3418..3539    +  polyA_signal   SV40 poly(A) signal: SV40 polyadenylation signal
   3579..3714    +  rep_origin     SV40 ori: SV40 origin of replication
   3770..3786    -  protein_bind   lac operator: The lac repressor binds to the lac operator to inhibit transcription in E. coli. This inhibition can be relieved by adding lactose or isopropyl-β-D-thiogalactopyranoside (IPTG). lac repressor encoded by lacI
   3794..3824    -  promoter       lac promoter: promoter for the E. coli lac operon
   3839..3860    -  protein_bind   CAP binding site: CAP binding activates transcription in the presence of cAMP. E. coli catabolite activator protein
   3873..3965    -  CDS            lacI (fragment): lac repressor; lacI; The lac repressor binds to the lac operator to inhibit transcription in E. coli. This inhibition can be relieved by adding lactose or isopropyl-β-D-thiogalactopyranoside (IPTG).
   4148..4736    -  rep_origin     ori: high-copy-number ColE1/pMB1/pBR322/pUC origin of replication
   4907..5767    -  CDS            AmpR: β-lactamase; bla; confers resistance to ampicillin, carbenicillin, and related antibiotics
   5768..5872    -  promoter       AmpR promoter: bla
   5967..6002    +  CDS            rop (fragment): Rop protein, which maintains plasmids at low copy number; rop
   6104..6203    +  misc_feature   bom (fragment): basis of mobility region from pBR322
   6209..6363    -  CDS            lacZα (fragment): LacZα fragment of β-galactosidase; lacZ fragment
   6377..6603    +  promoter       RSV promoter: Rous sarcoma virus enhancer/promoter
   6604..6784    +  LTR            5' LTR (truncated): truncated 5' long terminal repeat (LTR) from HIV-1
   6831..6956    +  misc_feature   HIV-1 Ψ: packaging signal of human immunodeficiency virus type 1
   6940..7303    +  CDS            HIV-1 gag (fragment): gag protein from human immunodeficiency virus 1; gag
   7449..7682    +  misc_feature   RRE: The Rev response element (RRE) of HIV-1 allows for Rev-dependent mRNA export from the nucleus to the cytoplasm.
>Addgene plasmid #111783 | pLU-CMV-Flag-hSesn2 C399S | addgene full sequence | sequence record 212694 | Addgene NGS Result
AAAATTATTCATAATGATAGTAGGAGGCTTGGTAGGTTTAAGAATAGTTTTTGCTGTACTTTCTATAGTG
AATAGAGTTAGGCAGGGATATTCACCATTATCGTTTCAGACCCACCTCCCAACCCCGAGGGGACCCGACA
GGCCCGAAGGAATAGAAGAAGAAGGTGGAGAGAGAGACAGAGACAGATCCATTCGATTAGTGAACGGATC
TCGACGGTATCGGTTAACTTTTAAAAGAAAAGGGGGGATTGGGGGGTACAGTGCAGGGGAAAGAATAGTA
GACATAATAGCAACAGACATACAAACTAAAGAATTACAAAAACAAATTACAAAATTCAAAATTTTATCGA
TAAGCTTGGGAGTTCCGCGTTACATAACTTACGGTAAATGGCCCGCCTGGCTGACCGCCCAACGACCCCC
GCCCATTGACGTCAATAATGACGTATGTTCCCATAGTAACGCCAATAGGGACTTTCCATTGACGTCAATG
GGTGGAGTATTTACGGTAAACTGCCCACTTGGCAGTACATCAAGTGTATCATATGCCAAGTACGCCCCCT
ATTGACGTCAATGACGGTAAATGGCCCGCCTGGCATTATGCCCAGTACATGACCTTATGGGACTTTCCTA
CTTGGCAGTACATCTACGTATTAGTCATCGCTATTACCATGGTGATGCGGTTTTGGCAGTACATCAATGG
GCGTGGATAGCGGTTTGACTCACGGGGATTTCCAAGTCTCCACCCCATTGACGTCAATGGGAGTTTGTTT
TGGCACCAAAATCAACGGGACTTTCCAAAATGTCGTAACAACTCCGCCCCATTGACGCAAATGGGCGGTA
GGCGTGTACGGTGGGAGGTCTATATAAGCAGAGCTCGTTTAGTGAACCGTCAGATCGCCTGGAGACGCCA
TCCACGCTGTTTTGACCTCCATAGAAGACACCGACTCTAGCCACCATGGACTACAAAGACGATGACGACA
AGTCTAGAATGATCGTGGCGGACTCCGAGTGCCGCGCAGAGCTCAAGGACTACCTGCGGTTCGCCCCGGG
CGGCGTCGGCGACTCGGGCCCCGGAGAGGAGCAGAGGGAGAGCCGGGCTCGGCGAGGCCCTCGAGGGCCC
AGCGCCTTCATCCCCGTGGAGGAGGTCCTTCGGGAGGGGGCTGAGAGCCTCGAGCAGCACCTGGGGCTGG
AGGCACTGATGTCCTCTGGGCGAGTAGACAACCTGGCAGTGGTGATGGGCCTGCACCCTGACTACTTTAC
CAGCTTCTGGCGCCTGCACTACCTGCTGCTGCACACGGATGGTCCCTTGGCCAGCTCCTGGCGCCACTAC
ATTGCCATCATGGCTGCCGCCCGCCATCAGTGTTCTTACCTGGTAGGCTCCCACATGGCCGAGTTTCTGC
AGACTGGTGGTGACCCTGAGTGGCTGCTGGGCCTCCACCGGGCCCCCGAGAAGCTGCGCAAACTCAGCGA
GATCAACAAGTTGCTGGCGCATCGGCCATGGCTCATCACCAAGGAACACATCCAGGCCTTGCTGAAGACC
GGCGAGCACACTTGGTCCCTGGCCGAGCTCATTCAGGCTCTGGTCCTGCTCACCCACTGCCACTCGCTCT
CCTCCTTCGTGTTTGGCTGTGGCATCCTCCCTGAGGGGGATGCAGATGGCAGCCCTGCCCCCCAGGCACC
TACACCCCCTAGTGAACAGAGCAGCCCCCCAAGCAGGGACCCGTTGAACAACTCTGGGGGCTTTGAGTCT
GCCCGCGACGTGGAGGCGCTGATGGAGCGCATGCAGCAGCTGCAGGAGAGCCTGCTGCGGGATGAGGGGA
CGTCCCAGGAGGAGATGGAGAGCCGCTTTGAGCTGGAGAAGTCAGAGAGCCTGCTGGTGACCCCCTCAGC
TGACATCCTGGAGCCCTCTCCACACCCAGACATGCTGTGCTTTGTGGAAGACCCTACTTTCGGATATGAG
GACTTCACTCGGAGAGGGGCTCAGGCACCCCCTACCTTCCGGGCCCAGGATTATACCTGGGAAGACCATG
GCTACTCGCTGATCCAGCGGCTTTACCCTGAGGGTGGGCAGCTGCTGGATGAGAAGTTCCAGGCAGCCTA
TAGCCTCACCTACAATACCATCGCCATGCACAGTGGTGTGGACACCTCCGTGCTCCGCAGGGCCATCTGG
AACTATATCCACTCCGTCTTTGGCATCAGATATGATGACTATGATTATGGGGAGGTGAACCAGCTCCTGG
AGCGGAACCTCAAGGTCTATATCAAGACAGTGGCCTGCTACCCAGAGAAGACCACCCGAAGAATGTACAA
CCTCTTCTGGAGGCACTTCCGCCACTCAGAGAAGGTCCACGTGAACTTGCTGCTCCTGGAGGCGCGCATG
CAAGCCGCTCTGCTGTACGCCCTCCGTGCCATCACCCGCTACATGACCTGAGTCGACAATCAACCTCTGG
ATTACAAAATTTGTGAAAGATTGACTGGTATTCTTAACTATGTTGCTCCTTTTACGCTATGTGGATACGC
TGCTTTAATGCCTTTGTATCATGCTATTGCTTCCCGTATGGCTTTCATTTTCTCCTCCTTGTATAAATCC
TGGTTGCTGTCTCTTTATGAGGAGTTGTGGCCCGTTGTCAGGCAACGTGGCGTGGTGTGCACTGTGTTTG
CTGACGCAACCCCCACTGGTTGGGGCATTGCCACCACCTGTCAGCTCCTTTCCGGGACTTTCGCTTTCCC
CCTCCCTATTGCCACGGCGGAACTCATCGCCGCCTGCCTTGCCCGCTGCTGGACAGGGGCTCGGCTGTTG
GGCACTGACAATTCCGTGGTGTTGTCGGGGAAGCTGACGTCCTTTCCATGGCTGCTCGCCTGTGTTGCCA
CCTGGATTCTGCGCGGGACGTCCTTCTGCTACGTCCCTTCGGCCCTCAATCCAGCGGACCTTCCTTCCCG
CGGCCTGCTGCCGGCTCTGCGGCCTCTTCCGCGTCTTCGCCTTCGCCCTCAGACGAGTCGGATCTCCCTT
TGGGCCGCCTCCCCGCCTGGAATTCGAGCTCGGTACCTTTAAGACCAATGACTTACAAGGCAGCTGTAGA
TCTTAGCCACTTTTTAAAAGAAAAGGGGGGACTGGAAGGGCTAATTCACTCCCAACGAAGACAAGATCTG
CTTTTTGCTTGTACTGGGTCTCTCTGGTTAGACCAGATCTGAGCCTGGGAGCTCTCTGGCTAACTAGGGA
ACCCACTGCTTAAGCCTCAATAAAGCTTGCCTTGAGTGCTTCAAGTAGTGTGTGCCCGTCTGTTGTGTGA
CTCTGGTAACTAGAGATCCCTCAGACCCTTTTAGTCAGTGTGGAAAATCTCTAGCAGTAGTAGTTCATGT
CATCTTATTATTCAGTATTTATAACTTGCAAAGAAATGAATATCAGAGAGTGAGAGGAACTTGTTTATTG
CAGCTTATAATGGTTACAAATAAAGCAATAGCATCACAAATTTCACAAATAAAGCATTTTTTTCACTGCA
TTCTAGTTGTGGTTTGTCCAAACTCATCAATGTATCTTATCATGTCTGGCTCTAGCTATCCCGCCCCTAA
CTCCGCCCATCCCGCCCCTAACTCCGCCCAGTTCCGCCCATTCTCCGCCCCATGGCTGACTAATTTTTTT
TATTTATGCAGAGGCCGAGGCCGCCTCGGCCTCTGAGCTATTCCAGAAGTAGTGAGGAGGCTTTTTTGGA
GGCCTAGGCTTTTGCGGGCCCAAATTCGTAATCATGTCATAGCTGTTTCCTGTGTGAAATTGTTATCCGC
TCACAATTCCACACAACATACGAGCCGGAAGCATAAAGTGTAAAGCCTGGGGTGCCTAATGAGTGAGCTA
ACTCACATTAATTGCGTTGCGCTCACTGCCCGCTTTCCAGTCGGGAAACCTGTCGTGCCAGCTGCATTAA
TGAATCGGCCAACGCGCGGGGAGAGGCGGTTTGCGTATTGGGCGCTCTTCCGCTTCCTCGCTCACTGACT
CGCTGCGCTCGGTCGTTCGGCTGCGGCGAGCGGTATCAGCTCACTCAAAGGCGGTAATACGGTTATCCAC
AGAATCAGGGGATAACGCAGGAAAGAACATGTGAGCAAAAGGCCAGCAAAAGGCCAGGAACCGTAAAAAG
GCCGCGTTGCTGGCGTTTTTCCATAGGCTCCGCCCCCCTGACGAGCATCACAAAAATCGACGCTCAAGTC
AGAGGTGGCGAAACCCGACAGGACTATAAAGATACCAGGCGTTTCCCCCTGGAAGCTCCCTCGTGCGCTC
TCCTGTTCCGACCCTGCCGCTTACCGGATACCTGTCCGCCTTTCTCCCTTCGGGAAGCGTGGCGCTTTCT
CATAGCTCACGCTGTAGGTATCTCAGTTCGGTGTAGGTCGTTCGCTCCAAGCTGGGCTGTGTGCACGAAC
CCCCCGTTCAGCCCGACCGCTGCGCCTTATCCGGTAACTATCGTCTTGAGTCCAACCCGGTAAGACACGA
CTTATCGCCACTGGCAGCAGCCACTGGTAACAGGATTAGCAGAGCGAGGTATGTAGGCGGTGCTACAGAG
TTCTTGAAGTGGTGGCCTAACTACGGCTACACTAGAAGAACAGTATTTGGTATCTGCGCTCTGCTGAAGC
CAGTTACCTTCGGAAAAAGAGTTGGTAGCTCTTGATCCGGCAAACAAACCACCGCTGGTAGCGGTGGTTT
TTTTGTTTGCAAGCAGCAGATTACGCGCAGAAAAAAAGGATCTCAAGAAGATCCTTTGATCTTTTCTACG
GGGTCTGACGCTCAGTGGAACGAAAACTCACGTTAAGGGATTTTGGTCATGAGATTATCAAAAAGGATCT
TCACCTAGATCCTTTTAAATTAAAAATGAAGTTTTAAATCAATCTAAAGTATATATGAGTAAACTTGGTC
TGACAGTTACCAATGCTTAATCAGTGAGGCACCTATCTCAGCGATCTGTCTATTTCGTTCATCCATAGTT
GCCTGACTCCCCGTCGTGTAGATAACTACGATACGGGAGGGCTTACCATCTGGCCCCAGTGCTGCAATGA
TACCGCGAGACCCACGCTCACCGGCTCCAGATTTATCAGCAATAAACCAGCCAGCCGGAAGGGCCGAGCG
CAGAAGTGGTCCTGCAACTTTATCCGCCTCCATCCAGTCTATTAATTGTTGCCGGGAAGCTAGAGTAAGT
AGTTCGCCAGTTAATAGTTTGCGCAACGTTGTTGCCATTGCTACAGGCATCGTGGTGTCACGCTCGTCGT
TTGGTATGGCTTCATTCAGCTCCGGTTCCCAACGATCAAGGCGAGTTACATGATCCCCCATGTTGTGCAA
AAAAGCGGTTAGCTCCTTCGGTCCTCCGATCGTTGTCAGAAGTAAGTTGGCCGCAGTGTTATCACTCATG
GTTATGGCAGCACTGCATAATTCTCTTACTGTCATGCCATCCGTAAGATGCTTTTCTGTGACTGGTGAGT
ACTCAACCAAGTCATTCTGAGAATAGTGTATGCGGCGACCGAGTTGCTCTTGCCCGGCGTCAATACGGGA
TAATACCGCGCCACATAGCAGAACTTTAAAAGTGCTCATCATTGGAAAACGTTCTTCGGGGCGAAAACTC
TCAAGGATCTTACCGCTGTTGAGATCCAGTTCGATGTAACCCACTCGTGCACCCAACTGATCTTCAGCAT
CTTTTACTTTCACCAGCGTTTCTGGGTGAGCAAAAACAGGAAGGCAAAATGCCGCAAAAAAGGGAATAAG
GGCGACACGGAAATGTTGAATACTCATACTCTTCCTTTTTCAATATTATTGAAGCATTTATCAGGGTTAT
TGTCTCATGAGCGGATACATATTTGAATGTATTTAGAAAAATAAACAAATAGGGGTTCCGCGCACATTTC
CCCGAAAAGTGCCACCTGACGTCTAAGAAACCATTATTATCATGACATTAACCTATAAAAATAGGCGTAT
CACGAGGCCCTTTCGTCTCGCGCGTTTCGGTGATGACGGTGAAAACCTCTGACACATGCAGCTCCCGGAG
ACGGTCACAGCTTGTCTGTAAGCGGATGCCGGGAGCAGACAAGCCCGTCAGGGCGCGTCAGCGGGTGTTG
GCGGGTGTCGGGGCTGGCTTAACTATGCGGCATCAGAGCAGATTGTACTGAGAGTGCACCATATGCGGTG
TGAAATACCGCACAGATGCGTAAGGAGAAAATACCGCATCAGGCGCCATTCGCCATTCAGGCTGCGCAAC
TGTTGGGAAGGGCGATCGGTGCGGGCCTCTTCGCTATTACGCCAGCTGGCGAAAGGGGGATGTGCTGCAA
GGCGATTAAGTTGGGTAACGCCAGGGTTTTCCCAGTCACGACGTTGTAAAACGACGGCCAGTGCCAAGCT
GACGCGTGTAGTCTTATGCAATACTCTTGTAGTCTTGCAACATGGTAACGATGAGTTAGCAACATGCCTT
ACAAGGAGAGAAAAAGCACCGTGCATGCCGATTGGTGGAAGTAAGGTGGTACGATCGTGCCTTATTAGGA
AGGCAACAGACGGGTCTGACATGGATTGGACGAACCACTGAATTGCCGCATTGCAGAGATATTGTATTTA
AGTGCCTAGCTCGATACATAAACGGGTCTCTCTGGTTAGACCAGATCTGAGCCTGGGAGCTCTCTGGCTA
ACTAGGGAACCCACTGCTTAAGCCTCAATAAAGCTTGCCTTGAGTGCTTCAAGTAGTGTGTGCCCGTCTG
TTGTGTGACTCTGGTAACTAGAGATCCCTCAGACCCTTTTAGTCAGTGTGGAAAATCTCTAGCAGTGGCG
CCCGAACAGGGACTTGAAAGCGAAAGGGAAACCAGAGGAGCTCTCTCGACGCAGGACTCGGCTTGCTGAA
GCGCGCACGGCAAGAGGCGAGGGGCGGCGACTGGTGAGTACGCCAAAAATTTTGACTAGCGGAGGCTAGA
AGGAGAGAGATGGGTGCGAGAGCGTCAGTATTAAGCGGGGGAGAATTAGATCGCGATGGGAAAAAATTCG
GTTAAGGCCAGGGGGAAAGAAAAAATATAAATTAAAACATATAGTATGGGCAAGCAGGGAGCTAGAACGA
TTCGCAGTTAATCCTGGCCTGTTAGAAACATCAGAAGGCTGTAGACAAATACTGGGACAGCTACAACCAT
CCCTTCAGACAGGATCAGAAGAACTTAGATCATTATATAATACAGTAGCAACCCTCTATTGTGTGCATCA
AAGGATAGAGATAAAAGACACCAAGGAAGCTTTAGACAAGATAGAGGAAGAGCAAAACAAAAGTAAGACC
ACCGCACAGCAAGCGGCCGCTGATCTTCAGACCTGGAGGAGGAGATATGAGGGACAATTGGAGAAGTGAA
TTATATAAATATAAAGTAGTAAAAATTGAACCATTAGGAGTAGCACCCACCAAGGCAAAGAGAAGAGTGG
TGCAGAGAGAAAAAAGAGCAGTGGGAATAGGAGCTTTGTTCCTTGGGTTCTTGGGAGCAGCAGGAAGCAC
TATGGGCGCAGCGTCAATGACGCTGACGGTACAGGCCAGACAATTATTGTCTGGTATAGTGCAGCAGCAG
AACAATTTGCTGAGGGCTATTGAGGCGCAACAGCATCTGTTGCAACTCACAGTCTGGGGCATCAAGCAGC
TCCAGGCAAGAATCCTGGCTGTGGAAAGATACCTAAAGGATCAACAGCTCCTGGGGATTTGGGGTTGCTC
TGGAAAACTCATTTGCACCACTGCTGTGCCTTGGAATGCTAGTTGGAGTAATAAATCTCTGGAACAGATT
TGGAATCACACGACCTGGATGGAGTGGGACAGAGAAATTAACAATTACACAAGCTTAATACACTCCTTAA
TTGAAGAATCGCAAAACCAGCAAGAAAAGAATGAACAAGAATTATTGGAATTAGATAAATGGGCAAGTTT
GTGGAATTGGTTTAACATAACAAATTGGCTGTGGTATAT
