>Addgene plasmid #111783 | pLU-CMV-Flag-hSesn2 C399S | depositor partial sequence | sequence record 209998 | CMV
NGTGNANNTAGCAGANCTGTTTAGTGAACCGTCAGATCGCCTGGAGACGCCATCCACGCCTGTTTTGACC
TCCATAGAAGACACCGACTCTAGCCACCATGGACTACAAAGACGATGACGACAAGTCTAGAATGATCGTG
GCGGACTCCGAGTGCCGCGCAGAGCTCAAGGACTACCTGCGGTTCGCCCCGGGCGGCGTCGGCGACTCGG
GCCCCGGAGAGGAGCAGAGGGAGAGCCGGGCTCGGCGAGGCCCTCGAGGGCCCAGCGCCTTCATCCCCGT
GGAGGAGGTCCTTCGGGAGGGGGCTGAGAGCCTCGAGCAGCACCTGGGGCTGGAGGCACTGATGTCCTCT
GGGCGAGTAGACAACCTGGCAGTGGTGATGGGCCTGCACCCTGACTACTTTACCAGCTTCTGGCGCCTGC
ACTACCTGCTGCTGCACACGGATGGTCCCTTGGCCAGCTCCTGGCGCCACTACATTGCCATCATGGCTGC
CGCCCGCCATCAGTGTTCTTACCTGGTAGGCTCCCACATGGCCGAGTTTCTGCAGACTGGTGGTGACCCT
GAGTGGCTGCTGGGCCTCCACCGGGCCCCCGAGAAGCTGCGCAAACTCAGCGAGATCAACAAGTTGCTGG
CGCATCGGCCATGGCTCATCACCAAGGAACACATCCAGGCCTTGCTGAAGACCGGCGAGCACACTTGGTC
CCTGGCCGAGCTCATTCAGGCTCTGGTCCTGCTCACCCACTGCCACTCGCTCTCCTCCTTCGTGTTTGGC
TGTGGCATCCTCCCTGAGGGGGATGCAGATGGCAGCCCTGCCCCCCAGGCACCTACACCCCCTAGTGAAC
AGAGCAGCCCCCCAAGCAGGGACCCGTTGAACAACTCTGGGGGCTTTGAGTCTGCCCGCGACGTGGANGC
GCTGATGGAGCGCATGCAGCA
