>Addgene plasmid #111783 | pLU-CMV-Flag-hSesn2 C399S | depositor partial sequence | sequence record 209999 | 3' hSesn2
NGGAGGCGTAAGCAGAGCGGCTNCATGCGCGCCTCCAGGAGCAGCAAGTTCACGTGGACCTTCTCTGAGT
GGCGGAAGTGCCTCCAGAAGAGGTTGTACATTCTTCGGGTGGTCTTCTCTGGGTAGCAGGCCACTGTCTT
GATATAGACCTTGAGGTTCCGCTCCAGGAGCTGGTTCACCTCCCCATAATCATAGTCATCATATCTGATG
CCAAAGACGGAGTGGATATAGTTCCAGATGGCCCTGCGGAGCACGGAGGTGTCCACACCACTGTGCATGG
CGATGGTATTGTAGGTGAGGCTATAGGCTGCCTGGAACTTCTCATCCAGCAGCTGCCCACCCTCAGGGTA
AAGCCGCTGGATCAGCGAGTAGCCATGGTCTTCCCAGGTATAATCCTGGGCCCGGAAGGTAGGGGGTGCC
TGAGCCCCTCTCCGAGTGAAGTCCTCATATCCGAAAGTAGGGTCTTCCACAAAGCACAGCATGTCTGGGT
GTGGAGAGGGCTCCAGGATGTCAGCTGAGGGGGTCACCAGCAGGCTCTCTGACTTCTCCAGCTCAAAGCG
GCTCTCCATCTCCTCCTGGGACGTCCCCTCATCCCGCAGCAGGCTCTCCTGCAGCTGCTGCATGCGCTCC
ATCAGCGCCTCCACGTCGCGGGCAGACTCAAAGCCCCCAGAGTTGTTCAACGGGTCCCTGCTTGGGGGGC
TGCTCTGTTCACTAGGGGGTGTAGGTGCCTGGGGGGCAGGGCTGCCATCTGCATCCCCCTCAGGGAGGAT
GCCACAGCCAAACACGAAGGAGGAGAGCGAGTGGCAGTGGGTGAGCAGGACCAGAGCCTGAATGAGCTCG
GCCAGGGACCAAGTGTGCTCGCCGGTCTTCAGCAAGGCCTGGATGTGTTCCTTGGTGATGANCCATGGCC
GATGCGCCAGCAACTTGTTGA
